>Addgene plasmid #208521 | pCX:γB2ΔEC1ΔICD-mCh | addgene full sequence | sequence record 409836 | Addgene NGS Result
GGTCGACATTGATTATTGACTAGTTATTAATAGTAATCAATTACGGGGTCATTAGTTCATAGCCCATATA
TGGAGTTCCGCGTTACATAACTTACGGTAAATGGCCCGCCTGGCTGACCGCCCAACGACCCCCGCCCATT
GACGTCAATAATGACGTATGTTCCCATAGTAACGCCAATAGGGACTTTCCATTGACGTCAATGGGTGGAG
TATTTACGGTAAACTGCCCACTTGGCAGTACATCAAGTGTATCATATGCCAAGTACGCCCCCTATTGACG
TCAATGACGGTAAATGGCCCGCCTGGCATTATGCCCAGTACATGACCTTATGGGACTTTCCTACTTGGCA
GTACATCTACGTATTAGTCATCGCTATTACCATGGTCGAGGTGAGCCCCACGTTCTGCTTCACTCTCCCC
ATCTCCCCCCCCTCCCCACCCCCAATTTTGTATTTATTTATTTTTTAATTATTTTGTGCAGCGATGGGGG
CGGGGGGGGGGGGGGGGSGSGCCRGGGGGGGGGGGGGGGGGGGGGGGGGGGGGGGGGGSGRGGCGGRGAG
GTGCGGCGGCAGCCAATCAGAGCGGCGCGCTCCGAAAGTTTCCTTTTATGGCGAGGCGGCGGCGGCGGCG
GCCCTATAAAAAGCGAAGCGCGCGGCGGGCGGGAGTCGCTGCGCGCTGCCTTCGCCCCGTGCCCCGCTCC
GCCGCCGCCTCGCGCCGCCCGCCCCGGCTCTGACTGACCGCGTTACTCCCACAGGTGAGCGGGCGGGACG
GCCCTTCTCCTCCGGGCTGTAATTAGCGCTTGGTTTAATGACGGCTTGTTTCTTTTCTGTGGCTGCGTGA
AAGCCTTGAGGGGCTCCGGGAGGGCCCTTTGTGCGGGGGGAGCGGCTCGGGGGGTGCGTGCGTGTGTGTG
TGCGTGGGGAGCGCCGCGTGCGGCTCCGCGCTGCCCGGCGGCTGTGAGCGCTGCGGGCGCGGCGCGGGGC
TTTGTGCGCTCCGCAGTGTGCGCGAGGGGAGCGCGGCCGGGGGCGGTGCCCCGCGGTGCGGGGGGGGCTG
CGAGGGGAACAAAGGCTGCGTGCGGGGTGTGTGCGTGGGGGGGTGAGCAGGGGGTGTGGGCGCGTCGGTC
GGGCTGCAACCCCCCCTGCACCCCCCTCCCCGAGTTGCTGAGCACGGCCCGGCTTCGGGTGCGGGGCTCC
GTACGGGGCGTGGCGCGGGGCTCGCCGTGCCGGGCGGGGGGTGGCGGCAGGKGGGGGTGCCGGGCGGGGC
GGGGCCGCCKCGGGCCGGGGRGGGCTCGGGGGRGGGGCGCGGCGGCCCCCGGAGCGCCGGCGGCTGTCGA
GGCGCGGCGAGCCGCAGCCATTGCCTTTTATGGTAATCGTGCGAGAGGGCGCAGGGACTTCCTTTGTCCC
AAATCTGTGCGGAGCCGAAATCTGGGAGGCGCCGCCGCACCCCCTCTAGCGGGCGCGGGGCGAAGCGGTG
CGGCGCCGGCAGGAAGGAAATGGGCGGGGAGGGCCTTCGTGCGTCGCCGCGCCGCCGTCCCCTTCTCCCT
CTCCAGCCTCGGGGCTGTCCGCGGGGGGACGGCTGCCTTCGGGGGGGACGGGGCAGGGCGGGGTTCGGCT
TCTGGCGTGTGACCGGCGGCTCTAGAGCCTCTGCTAACCATGTTCATGCCTTCTTCTTTTTCCTACAGCT
CCTGGGCAACGTGCTGGTTATTGTGCTGTCTCATCATTTTGGCAAAGAATTCGCCACCATGAGGAGGGGC
TCTGGGAGCGGTCCGGCCTGGTGGCTGCAGGTACTGTCGCCTTTCCTGTTGCTTTTGTTCCACGGAGCTC
TCGCGGACAACGCTCCTCTATTCAAACAGAGTGAGGTTGATTTAAACATTGGAGAGTCCACCAGACCAGG
TAAAGCATTTCCATTGGATCCAGCCCTCGATTTAGATGCTGGTTCTAATTCTCTGCAAAAATACTATCTC
ACTGACAATGAATACTTTGAAGTCACGGAGAAAGAGACCCCAGATGGACGTAAATATCCTGAGTTGATTC
TAAAACGTTTTCTGGACAGAGAAGAGCATAATTTTCACCAACTGGTCCTCACGGCTGTGGATGGGGGAGA
TCCTCCCCGAAGTGGCACCACCCAGATCCGAATCCAAGTCACAGACATCAATGATAACCCGCCAATGTTC
AGCCAGGATGTGTTCAGTGTCACCCTTCGGGAGGATGTACCACCAGGCTTCTCCGTGCTTCAGGTGACAG
CCACCGACCAGGACGAGGGTGTCAATGCAGAAATCACCTACGCTTTTCACAATGTGGATGAACAAGTGGA
ACGGATTTTTAACTTAGACAAGAGAACAGGAGAAATCACGACAAAGGATAATTTGGATTTCGAGACAGCT
AAGAGTTACACCCTGAATGTAGAAGCAAAAGATCCCGGAGACCTAGCATCCCATTGTAGTATCCAAGTGA
AAATTCTGGATGAGAATGATTGTGTACCGGAAGTAATTGTGACGTCAGTATTTACCCCCCTACCAGAAGA
TTCTCCACTAGGAACAGTCATCGCCTTGATAAAAACCAGAGACAGAGACTCTGGAGAAAATGGAGACGTC
TACTGCCATGTGTTGGGAAATGAAGGGTTTGTATTGAAATCTTCTTCGAAGAATTATTACAAACTAGTGA
CAGACAGAACTCTAGACCGGGAGGCGATACCGGAATACAACGTCACCATTGTAGCTGCCGATAGGGGTAA
GCCCCCGCTCTCCTCTAACGTAATCATCACTCTCCATATCTCAGATGTCAACGACAATGCACCGGTTTTT
CACCAGGCCTCCTACTTGGTCCATGTGGCTGAGAACAACCCACCTGGAACCTCCATTGCTCAAGTCAGTG
CTTCTGACCCGGATTTGGGATCCAATGGCCTCATTTCCTACTCCATCATAGCCAGCGACCTAGAGCCAAG
GGCACTATCGTCCTTCGTGTCCGTGAACCAGGACAGTGGAGTGGTGTTCGCGCAGCGCGCCTTCGACCAC
GAGCAGCTGCGCTCCTTCCAGCTGACACTACAGGCGCGGGACCACGGATCGCCCACACTCAGTGCCAATG
TGAGCATGCGTGTGCTGGTGGGCGACCGCAACGACAACGCGCCACGCGTGCTGTATCCCACACTTGAGCC
CGACGGCTCTGCGCTCTTCGACATGGTGCCGCGCGCTGCCGAGCCCGGATACCTGGTCACCAAGGTGGTG
GCTGTGGATGCAGACTCCGGACACAATGCCTGGCTATCTTACCACGTGCTGCAGGCCAGCGATCCCGGGC
TCTTCAGCCTGGGACTGCGCACAGGCGAGGTGCGCACAGCGCGTGCCCTGGGAGACAGGGACTCAGCGCG
GCAGCGCCTTCTGGTCGCTGTGCGTGATGGTGGACAGCCACCGCTCTCCGCTACAGCCACGCTGCACCTC
ATCTTCGCTGACAGCCTGCAGGAGGTCCTGCCAGACCTCAGCGATGACCCTCTACCATCTGACCCTCAGA
GTGAGCTTCAGTTTTACCTGGTGGTGGCCTTGGCCCTGATCTCAGTACTCTTCCTCCTGTCGGTGATTCT
GGCTATTGCCCTGCGTCTGAGACACTCCTCCAGATCAGCTGCCTGGGGCTGCTTTCAACCTGGCCTCAGC
TCTAACCTTGCGACTGGAGTTGCTAGCGTGAGCAAGGGCGAGGAGGACCAGATGGCCATCATCAAGGAGT
TCATGCGCTTCAAGGTGCACATGGAGGGCTCCGTGAACGGCCACGAGTTCGAGATCGAGGGCGAGGGCGA
GGGCCGCCCCTACGAGGGCACCCAGACCGCCAAGCTGAAGGTGACCAAGGGCGGCCCCCTGCCCTTCGCC
TGGGACATCCTGTCCCCTCAGTTCATGTACGGCTCCAAGGCCTACGTGAAGCACCCCGCCGACATCCCCG
ACTACTTGAAGCTGTCCTTCCCCGAGGGCTTCAAGTGGGAGCGCGTGATGAACTTCGAGGACGGCGGCGT
GGTGACCGTGACCCAGGACTCCTCCCTGCAGGACGGCGAGTTCATCTACAAGGTGAAGCTGCGCGGCACC
AACTTCCCCTCCGACGGCCCCGTAATGCAGAAGAAGACCATGGGCTGGGAGGCCTCCTCCGAGCGGATGT
ACCCCGAGGACGGCGCCCTGAAGGGCGAGATCAAGCAGAGGCTGAAGCTGAAGGACGGCGGCCACTACGA
CGCCGAGGTCAAGACCACCTACAAGGCCAAGAAGCCCGTGCAGCTGCCCGGCGCCTACAACGTGAACATC
AAGCTGGACATCACCTCCCACAACGAGGACTACACCATCGTGGAACAGTACGAGCGCGCCGAGGGCCGCC
ACTCCACCGGCGGCATGGACGAGCTGTACAAGTAAAGATCTTTTTCCCTCTGCCAAAAATTATGGGGACA
TCATGAAGCCCCTTGAGCATCTGACTTCTGGCTAATAAAGGAAATTTATTTTCATTGCAATAGTGTGTTG
GAATTTTTTGTGTCTCTCACTCGGAAGGACATATGGGAGGGCAAATCATTTAAAACATCAGAATGAGTAT
TTGGTTTAGAGTTTGGCAACATATGCCCATATGCTGGCTGCCATGAACAAAGGTTGGCTATAAAGAGGTC
ATCAGTATATGAAACAGCCCCCTGCTGTCCATTCCTTATTCCATAGAAAAGCCTTGACTTGAGGTTAGAT
TTTTTTTATATTTTGTTTTGTGTTATTTTTTTCTTTAACATCCCTAAAATTTTCCTTACATGTTTTACTA
GCCAGATTTTTCCTCCTCTCCTGACTACTCCCAGTCATAGCTGTCCCTCTTCTCTTATGGAGATCCCTCG
ACCTGCAGCCCAAGCTTGGCGTAATCATGGTCATAGCTGTTTCCTGTGTGAAATTGTTATCCGCTCACAA
TTCCACACAACATACGAGCCGGAAGCATAAAGTGTAAAGCCTGGGGTGCCTAATGAGTGAGCTAACTCAC
ATTAATTGCGTTGCGCTCACTGCCCGCTTTCCAGTCGGGAAACCTGTCGTGCCAGCGGATCCGCATCTCA
ATTAGTCAGCAACCATAGTCCCGCCCCTAACTCCGCCCATCCCGCCCCTAACTCCGCCCAGTTCCGCCCA
TTCTCCGCCCCATGGCTGACTAATTTTTTTTATTTATGCAGAGGCCGAGGCCGCCTCGGCCTCTGAGCTA
TTCCAGAAGTAGTGAGGAGGCTTTTTTGGAGGCCTAGGCTTTTGCAAAAAGCTAACTTGTTTATTGCAGC
TTATAATGGTTACAAATAAAGCAATAGCATCACAAATTTCACAAATAAAGCATTTTTTTCACTGCATTCT
AGTTGTGGTTTGTCCAAACTCATCAATGTATCTTATCATGTCTGGATCCGCTGCATTAATGAATCGGCCA
ACGCGCGGGGAGAGGCGGTTTGCGTATTGGGCGCTCTTCCGCTTCCTCGCTCACTGACTCGCTGCGCTCG
GTCGTTCGGCTGCGGCGAGCGGTATCAGCTCACTCAAAGGCGGTAATACGGTTATCCACAGAATCAGGGG
ATAACGCAGGAAAGAACATGTGAGCAAAAGGCCAGCAAAAGGCCAGGAACCGTAAAAAGGCCGCGTTGCT
GGCGTTTTTCCATAGGCTCCGCCCCCCTGACGAGCATCACAAAAATCGACGCTCAAGTCAGAGGTGGCGA
AACCCGACAGGACTATAAAGATACCAGGCGTTTCCCCCTGGAAGCTCCCTCGTGCGCTCTCCTGTTCCGA
CCCTGCCGCTTACCGGATACCTGTCCGCCTTTCTCCCTTCGGGAAGCGTGGCGCTTTCTCATAGCTCACG
CTGTAGGTATCTCAGTTCGGTGTAGGTCGTTCGCTCCAAGCTGGGCTGTGTGCACGAACCCCCCGTTCAG
CCCGACCGCTGCGCCTTATCCGGTAACTATCGTCTTGAGTCCAACCCGGTAAGACACGACTTATCGCCAC
TGGCAGCAGCCACTGGTAACAGGATTAGCAGAGCGAGGTATGTAGGCGGTGCTACAGAGTTCTTGAAGTG
GTGGCCTAACTACGGCTACACTAGAAGAACAGTATTTGGTATCTGCGCTCTGCTGAAGCCAGTTACCTTC
GGAAAAAGAGTTGGTAGCTCTTGATCCGGCAAACAAACCACCGCTGGTAGCGGTGGTTTTTTTGTTTGCA
AGCAGCAGATTACGCGCAGAAAAAAAGGATCTCAAGAAGATCCTTTGATCTTTTCTACGGGGTCTGACGC
TCAGTGGAACGAAAACTCACGTTAAGGGATTTTGGTCATGAGATTATCAAAAAGGATCTTCACCTAGATC
CTTTTAAATTAAAAATGAAGTTTTAAATCAATCTAAAGTATATATGAGTAAACTTGGTCTGACAGTTACC
AATGCTTAATCAGTGAGGCACCTATCTCAGCGATCTGTCTATTTCGTTCATCCATAGTTGCCTGACTCCC
CGTCGTGTAGATAACTACGATACGGGAGGGCTTACCATCTGGCCCCAGTGCTGCAATGATACCGCGAGAC
CCACGCTCACCGGCTCCAGATTTATCAGCAATAAACCAGCCAGCCGGAAGGGCCGAGCGCAGAAGTGGTC
CTGCAACTTTATCCGCCTCCATCCAGTCTATTAATTGTTGCCGGGAAGCTAGAGTAAGTAGTTCGCCAGT
TAATAGTTTGCGCAACGTTGTTGCCATTGCTACAGGCATCGTGGTGTCACGCTCGTCGTTTGGTATGGCT
TCATTCAGCTCCGGTTCCCAACGATCAAGGCGAGTTACATGATCCCCCATGTTGTGCAAAAAAGCGGTTA
GCTCCTTCGGTCCTCCGATCGTTGTCAGAAGTAAGTTGGCCGCAGTGTTATCACTCATGGTTATGGCAGC
ACTGCATAATTCTCTTACTGTCATGCCATCCGTAAGATGCTTTTCTGTGACTGGTGAGTACTCAACCAAG
TCATTCTGAGAATAGTGTATGCGGCGACCGAGTTGCTCTTGCCCGGCGTCAATACGGGATAATACCGCGC
CACATAGCAGAACTTTAAAAGTGCTCATCATTGGAAAACGTTCTTCGGGGCGAAAACTCTCAAGGATCTT
ACCGCTGTTGAGATCCAGTTCGATGTAACCCACTCGTGCACCCAACTGATCTTCAGCATCTTTTACTTTC
ACCAGCGTTTCTGGGTGAGCAAAAACAGGAAGGCAAAATGCCGCAAAAAAGGGAATAAGGGCGACACGGA
AATGTTGAATACTCATACTCTTCCTTTTTCAATATTATTGAAGCATTTATCAGGGTTATTGTCTCATGAG
CGGATACATATTTGAATGTATTTAGAAAAATAAACAAATAGGGGTTCCGCGCACATTTCCCCGAAAAGTG
CCACCTG
Features (pLannotate 1.2.2; 17 found; start..end, strand, type, name):
      5..384     +  enhancer       CMV enhancer: human cytomegalovirus immediate early enhancer
    662..1678    +  intron         chimeric intron: chimera between introns from chicken β-actin and rabbit β-globin
   1676..1732    +  CDS            HBB (fragment): HBB_LEPEU - Experimental evidence at protein level: Swiss-Prot protein existence level 1. Involved in oxygen transport from the lung to the various peripheral tissues. From Lepus europaeus (European hare).
   1826..3661    +  CDS            PCDHGB1 (fragment): PCDGD_HUMAN - Experimental evidence at protein level: Swiss-Prot protein existence level 1. Potential calcium-dependent cell-adhesion protein. May be involved in the establishment and maintenance of specific neuronal connections in the brain. From Homo sapiens (Human).
   3668..4372    +  CDS            mCherry: mCherry is a basic (constitutively fluorescent) red fluorescent protein published in 2004, derived from Discosoma sp.. It is reported to be a very rapidly-maturing monomer with low acid sensitivity.
   4444..4499    +  polyA_signal   β-globin poly(A) signal: rabbit β-globin polyadenylation signal (Gil and Proudfoot, 1987)
   4884..4900    -  protein_bind   lac operator: The lac repressor binds to the lac operator to inhibit transcription in E. coli. This inhibition can be relieved by adding lactose or isopropyl-β-D-thiogalactopyranoside (IPTG). lac repressor encoded by lacI
   4908..4938    -  promoter       lac promoter: promoter for the E. coli lac operon
   4953..4974    -  protein_bind   CAP binding site: CAP binding activates transcription in the presence of cAMP. E. coli catabolite activator protein
   4987..5026    -  CDS            lacI (fragment): lac repressor; lacI; The lac repressor binds to the lac operator to inhibit transcription in E. coli. This inhibition can be relieved by adding lactose or isopropyl-β-D-thiogalactopyranoside (IPTG).
   5033..5055    +  promoter       SV40 promoter (fragment): SV40 enhancer and early promoter
   5079..5214    +  rep_origin     SV40 ori: SV40 origin of replication
   5234..5368    +  polyA_signal   SV40 poly(A) signal: SV40 polyadenylation signal
   5370..5424    -  CDS            lacI (fragment): lac repressor; lacI; The lac repressor binds to the lac operator to inhibit transcription in E. coli. This inhibition can be relieved by adding lactose or isopropyl-β-D-thiogalactopyranoside (IPTG).
   5607..6195    -  rep_origin     ori: high-copy-number ColE1/pMB1/pBR322/pUC origin of replication
   6366..7226    -  CDS            AmpR: β-lactamase; bla; confers resistance to ampicillin, carbenicillin, and related antibiotics
   7227..7331    -  promoter       AmpR promoter: bla
