[The description below was written by a language model from this plasmid's Addgene catalogue record and pLannotate feature annotations shown in this document.]
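Description:
pCX:γB2ΔEC1ΔICD-mCh is a mammalian expression plasmid built on the pCX backbone. It encodes a truncated mouse clustered protocadherin, PcdhγB2 (Pcdhgb2), that lacks both the first extracellular cadherin repeat (EC1) and the intracellular domain (ICD) and carries mCherry fused at its C terminus. The insert sits between retained EcoRI and BglII sites. The sequenced plasmid is about 7.4 kb and is maintained in E. coli through a high-copy ColE1/pUC-type origin, with selection by the ampicillin resistance gene (β-lactamase under its own promoter).

Expression is driven by a CAG-style arrangement. A human CMV immediate-early enhancer lies upstream of the chicken β-actin promoter named in the catalogue entry, followed by a chimeric chicken β-actin/rabbit β-globin intron. The transcript is terminated by a rabbit β-globin polyadenylation signal. This combination typically gives strong constitutive expression in a wide range of mammalian cells.

The automated annotation labels the protocadherin reading frame as a fragment of human PCDHGB1. That label most likely reflects a homology match among closely related γ-protocadherins rather than the true identity of the insert, which the record gives as mouse PcdhγB2. The mCherry coding sequence follows it directly. The short β-globin coding fragment and the lac promoter/operator and lacI remnants appear to be backbone carry-over. An SV40 origin and an SV40 poly(A) signal are also present, and the origin can support episomal replication in cells expressing large T antigen.

Because EC1 is generally implicated in homophilic trans-binding of protocadherins, this construct plausibly serves as a red-fluorescent deletion mutant or control. That would fit the associated imaging study of protocadherin trans-interactions between neuronal processes, although the record does not state its exact experimental role.
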