Addgene plasmid #208521: pCX:γB2ΔEC1ΔICD-mCh
Purpose: mCherry-fused PcdhγB2 lacking an EC1 domain and an ICD domain
Depositing lab: Takeharu Nagai. Depositing organization: The University of Osaka. Publication: Visualization of trans-interactions of a protocadherin-alpha between processes originating from single neurons. Kanadome T, Hoshino N, Nagai T, Yagi T, Matsuda T. iScience. 2023 Jul 17;26(7):107238. doi: 10.1016/j.isci.2023.107238. eCollection 2023 Jul 21. PubMed 37534169.
Backbone
  Vector backbone: pCX
  Backbone size w/o insert (bp): 4778
  Vector type: Mammalian Expression
Growth in bacteria
  Bacterial resistance: Ampicillin, 100 μg/mL
  Growth temperature: 37°C
  Growth strain: DH5alpha
  Copy number: High Copy
Gene/Insert
  Gene/Insert name: PcdhgB2
  Species: M. musculus (mouse)
  Insert size (bp): 2655
  Entrez Gene: Pcdhgb2
  Promoter: Chicken β-actin
  Tag / fusion protein: mCherry (C terminal on insert)
  Cloning method: Restriction Enzyme; 5′ cloning site EcoRI (not destroyed); 3′ cloning site BglII (not destroyed)
  Sequencing primers: 5′ CTTCTGGCGTGTGACCGG; 3′ CCATATGTCCTTCCGAGTG
Terms and licenses: Academic/Nonprofit Terms; Industry Terms: Not Available to Industry
How to cite: pCX:γB2ΔEC1ΔICD-mCh was a gift from Takeharu Nagai (Addgene plasmid # 208521 ; http://n2t.net/addgene:208521 ; RRID:Addgene_208521)
